>Addgene plasmid #136938 | px330-CD4 | addgene full sequence | sequence record 272090 | Addgene NGS Result
GAGGGCCTATTTCCCATGATTCCTTCATATTTGCATATACGATACAAGGCTGTTAGAGAGATAATTGGAA
TTAATTTGACTGTAAACACAAAGATATTAGTACAAAATACGTGACGTAGAAAGTAATAATTTCTTGGGTA
GTTTGCAGTTTTAAAATTATGTTTTAAAATGGACTATCATATGCTTACCGTAACTTGAAAGTATTTCGAT
TTCTTGGCTTTATATATCTTGTGGAAAGGACGAAACACCGGCGTATCTGTGTGAGGACTGTTTTAGAGCT
AGAAATAGCAAGTTAAAATAAGGCTAGTCCGTTATCAACTTGAAAAAGTGGCACCGAGTCGGTGCTTTTT
TGTTTTAGAGCTAGAAATAGCAAGTTAAAATAAGGCTAGTCCGTTTTTAGCGCGTGCGCCAATTCTGCAG
ACAAATGGCTCTAGAGGTACCCGTTACATAACTTACGGTAAATGGCCCGCCTGGCTGACCGCCCAACGAC
CCCCGCCCATTGACGTCAATAGTAACGCCAATAGGGACTTTCCATTGACGTCAATGGGTGGAGTATTTAC
GGTAAACTGCCCACTTGGCAGTACATCAAGTGTATCATATGCCAAGTACGCCCCCTATTGACGTCAATGA
CGGTAAATGGCCCGCCTGGCATTGTGCCCAGTACATGACCTTATGGGACTTTCCTACTTGGCAGTACATC
TACGTATTAGTCATCGCTATTACCATGGTCGAGGTGAGCCCCACGTTCTGCTTCACTCTCCCCATCTCCC
CCCCCTCCCCACCCCCAATTTTGTATTTATTTATTTTTTAATTATTTTGTGCAGCGATGGGGGCGGGGCG
GGGCGAGGGGCGGGGCGGGGCGAGGCGGAGAGGTGCGGCGGCAGCCAATCAGAGCGGCGCGCTCCGAAAG
TTTCCTTTTATGGCGAGGCGGCGGCGGCGGCGGCCCTATAAAAAGCGAAGCGCGCGGCGGGCGGGAGTCG
CTGCGCGCTGCCTTCGCCCCGTGCCCCGCTCCGCCGCCGCCTCGCGCCGCCCGCCCCGGCTCTGACTGAC
CGCGTTACTCCCACAGGTGAGCGGGCGGGACGGCCCTTCTCCTCCGGGCTGTAATTAGCTGAGCAAGAGG
TAAGGGTTTAAGGGATGGTTGGTTGGTGGGGTATTAATGTTTAATTACCTGGAGCACCTGCCTGAAATCA
CTTTTTTTCAGGTTGGACCGGTGCCACCATGGACTATAAGGACCACGACGGAGACTACAAGGATCATGAT
ATTGATTACAAAGACGATGACGATAAGATGGCCCCAAAGAAGAAGCGGAAGGTCGGTATCCACGGAGTCC
CAGCAGCCGACAAGAAGTACAGCATCGGCCTGGACATCGGCACCAACTCTGTGGGCTGGGCCGTGATCAC
CGACGAGTACAAGGTGCCCAGCAAGAAATTCAAGGTGCTGGGCAACACCGACCGGCACAGCATCAAGAAG
AACCTGATCGGAGCCCTGCTGTTCGACAGCGGCGAAACAGCCGAGGCCACCCGGCTGAAGAGAACCGCCA
GAAGAAGATACACCAGACGGAAGAACCGGATCTGCTATCTGCAAGAGATCTTCAGCAACGAGATGGCCAA
GGTGGACGACAGCTTCTTCCACAGACTGGAAGAGTCCTTCCTGGTGGAAGAGGATAAGAAGCACGAGCGG
CACCCCATCTTCGGCAACATCGTGGACGAGGTGGCCTACCACGAGAAGTACCCCACCATCTACCACCTGA
GAAAGAAACTGGTGGACAGCACCGACAAGGCCGACCTGCGGCTGATCTATCTGGCCCTGGCCCACATGAT
CAAGTTCCGGGGCCACTTCCTGATCGAGGGCGACCTGAACCCCGACAACAGCGACGTGGACAAGCTGTTC
ATCCAGCTGGTGCAGACCTACAACCAGCTGTTCGAGGAAAACCCCATCAACGCCAGCGGCGTGGACGCCA
AGGCCATCCTGTCTGCCAGACTGAGCAAGAGCAGACGGCTGGAAAATCTGATCGCCCAGCTGCCCGGCGA
GAAGAAGAATGGCCTGTTCGGAAACCTGATTGCCCTGAGCCTGGGCCTGACCCCCAACTTCAAGAGCAAC
TTCGACCTGGCCGAGGATGCCAAACTGCAGCTGAGCAAGGACACCTACGACGACGACCTGGACAACCTGC
TGGCCCAGATCGGCGACCAGTACGCCGACCTGTTTCTGGCCGCCAAGAACCTGTCCGACGCCATCCTGCT
GAGCGACATCCTGAGAGTGAACACCGAGATCACCAAGGCCCCCCTGAGCGCCTCTATGATCAAGAGATAC
GACGAGCACCACCAGGACCTGACCCTGCTGAAAGCTCTCGTGCGGCAGCAGCTGCCTGAGAAGTACAAAG
AGATTTTCTTCGACCAGAGCAAGAACGGCTACGCCGGCTACATTGACGGCGGAGCCAGCCAGGAAGAGTT
CTACAAGTTCATCAAGCCCATCCTGGAAAAGATGGACGGCACCGAGGAACTGCTCGTGAAGCTGAACAGA
GAGGACCTGCTGCGGAAGCAGCGGACCTTCGACAACGGCAGCATCCCCCACCAGATCCACCTGGGAGAGC
TGCACGCCATTCTGCGGCGGCAGGAAGATTTTTACCCATTCCTGAAGGACAACCGGGAAAAGATCGAGAA
GATCCTGACCTTCCGCATCCCCTACTACGTGGGCCCTCTGGCCAGGGGAAACAGCAGATTCGCCTGGATG
ACCAGAAAGAGCGAGGAAACCATCACCCCCTGGAACTTCGAGGAAGTGGTGGACAAGGGCGCTTCCGCCC
AGAGCTTCATCGAGCGGATGACCAACTTCGATAAGAACCTGCCCAACGAGAAGGTGCTGCCCAAGCACAG
CCTGCTGTACGAGTACTTCACCGTGTATAACGAGCTGACCAAAGTGAAATACGTGACCGAGGGAATGAGA
AAGCCCGCCTTCCTGAGCGGCGAGCAGAAAAAGGCCATCGTGGACCTGCTGTTCAAGACCAACCGGAAAG
TGACCGTGAAGCAGCTGAAAGAGGACTACTTCAAGAAAATCGAGTGCTTCGACTCCGTGGAAATCTCCGG
CGTGGAAGATCGGTTCAACGCCTCCCTGGGCACATACCACGATCTGCTGAAAATTATCAAGGACAAGGAC
TTCCTGGACAATGAGGAAAACGAGGACATTCTGGAAGATATCGTGCTGACCCTGACACTGTTTGAGGACA
GAGAGATGATCGAGGAACGGCTGAAAACCTATGCCCACCTGTTCGACGACAAAGTGATGAAGCAGCTGAA
GCGGCGGAGATACACCGGCTGGGGCAGGCTGAGCCGGAAGCTGATCAACGGCATCCGGGACAAGCAGTCC
GGCAAGACAATCCTGGATTTCCTGAAGTCCGACGGCTTCGCCAACAGAAACTTCATGCAGCTGATCCACG
ACGACAGCCTGACCTTTAAAGAGGACATCCAGAAAGCCCAGGTGTCCGGCCAGGGCGATAGCCTGCACGA
GCACATTGCCAATCTGGCCGGCAGCCCCGCCATTAAGAAGGGCATCCTGCAGACAGTGAAGGTGGTGGAC
GAGCTCGTGAAAGTGATGGGCCGGCACAAGCCCGAGAACATCGTGATCGAAATGGCCAGAGAGAACCAGA
CCACCCAGAAGGGACAGAAGAACAGCCGCGAGAGAATGAAGCGGATCGAAGAGGGCATCAAAGAGCTGGG
CAGCCAGATCCTGAAAGAACACCCCGTGGAAAACACCCAGCTGCAGAACGAGAAGCTGTACCTGTACTAC
CTGCAGAATGGGCGGGATATGTACGTGGACCAGGAACTGGACATCAACCGGCTGTCCGACTACGATGTGG
ACCATATCGTGCCTCAGAGCTTTCTGAAGGACGACTCCATCGACAACAAGGTGCTGACCAGAAGCGACAA
GAACCGGGGCAAGAGCGACAACGTGCCCTCCGAAGAGGTCGTGAAGAAGATGAAGAACTACTGGCGGCAG
CTGCTGAACGCCAAGCTGATTACCCAGAGAAAGTTCGACAATCTGACCAAGGCCGAGAGAGGCGGCCTGA
GCGAACTGGATAAGGCCGGCTTCATCAAGAGACAGCTGGTGGAAACCCGGCAGATCACAAAGCACGTGGC
ACAGATCCTGGACTCCCGGATGAACACTAAGTACGACGAGAATGACAAGCTGATCCGGGAAGTGAAAGTG
ATCACCCTGAAGTCCAAGCTGGTGTCCGATTTCCGGAAGGATTTCCAGTTTTACAAAGTGCGCGAGATCA
ACAACTACCACCACGCCCACGACGCCTACCTGAACGCCGTCGTGGGAACCGCCCTGATCAAAAAGTACCC
TAAGCTGGAAAGCGAGTTCGTGTACGGCGACTACAAGGTGTACGACGTGCGGAAGATGATCGCCAAGAGC
GAGCAGGAAATCGGCAAGGCTACCGCCAAGTACTTCTTCTACAGCAACATCATGAACTTTTTCAAGACCG
AGATTACCCTGGCCAACGGCGAGATCCGGAAGCGGCCTCTGATCGAGACAAACGGCGAAACCGGGGAGAT
CGTGTGGGATAAGGGCCGGGATTTTGCCACCGTGCGGAAAGTGCTGAGCATGCCCCAAGTGAATATCGTG
AAAAAGACCGAGGTGCAGACAGGCGGCTTCAGCAAAGAGTCTATCCTGCCCAAGAGGAACAGCGATAAGC
TGATCGCCAGAAAGAAGGACTGGGACCCTAAGAAGTACGGCGGCTTCGACAGCCCCACCGTGGCCTATTC
TGTGCTGGTGGTGGCCAAAGTGGAAAAGGGCAAGTCCAAGAAACTGAAGAGTGTGAAAGAGCTGCTGGGG
ATCACCATCATGGAAAGAAGCAGCTTCGAGAAGAATCCCATCGACTTTCTGGAAGCCAAGGGCTACAAAG
AAGTGAAAAAGGACCTGATCATCAAGCTGCCTAAGTACTCCCTGTTCGAGCTGGAAAACGGCCGGAAGAG
AATGCTGGCCTCTGCCGGCGAACTGCAGAAGGGAAACGAACTGGCCCTGCCCTCCAAATATGTGAACTTC
CTGTACCTGGCCAGCCACTATGAGAAGCTGAAGGGCTCCCCCGAGGATAATGAGCAGAAACAGCTGTTTG
TGGAACAGCACAAGCACTACCTGGACGAGATCATCGAGCAGATCAGCGAGTTCTCCAAGAGAGTGATCCT
GGCCGACGCTAATCTGGACAAAGTGCTGTCCGCCTACAACAAGCACCGGGATAAGCCCATCAGAGAGCAG
GCCGAGAATATCATCCACCTGTTTACCCTGACCAATCTGGGAGCCCCTGCCGCCTTCAAGTACTTTGACA
CCACCATCGACCGGAAGAGGTACACCAGCACCAAAGAGGTGCTGGACGCCACCCTGATCCACCAGAGCAT
CACCGGCCTGTACGAGACACGGATCGACCTGTCTCAGCTGGGAGGCGACAAAAGGCCGGCGGCCACGAAA
AAGGCCGGCCAGGCAAAAAAGAAAAAGTAAGAATTCCTAGAGCTCGCTGATCAGCCTCGACTGTGCCTTC
TAGTTGCCAGCCATCTGTTGTTTGCCCCTCCCCCGTGCCTTCCTTGACCCTGGAAGGTGCCACTCCCACT
GTCCTTTCCTAATAAAATGAGGAAATTGCATCGCATTGTCTGAGTAGGTGTCATTCTATTCTGGGGGGTG
GGGTGGGGCAGGACAGCAAGGGGGAGGATTGGGAAGAGAATAGCAGGCATGCTGGGGAGCGGCCGCAGGA
ACCCCTAGTGATGGAGTTGGCCACTCCCTCTCTGCGCGCTCGCTCGCTCACTGAGGCCGGGCGACCAAAG
GTCGCCCGACGCCCGGGCTTTGCCCGGGCGGCCTCAGTGAGCGAGCGAGCGCGCAGCTGCCTGCAGGGGC
GCCTGATGCGGTATTTTCTCCTTACGCATCTGTGCGGTATTTCACACCGCATA
[95 nt withheld, positions 5934-6028]
T
[46 nt withheld, positions 6030-6075]
C
[141 nt withheld, positions 6077-6217]
CCTTTGACGTTGGAGTCCACGTTCTTT
[37 nt withheld, positions 6245-6281]
ACTCTATCTCGGGCTATTCTTTTGATTTATAAGGGATTTTGCCGATTTCGGTCTATTGGTTAAAAAATGA
GCTGATTTAACAAAAATTTAACGCGAATTTTAACAAAATATTAACGTTTACAATTTTATGGTGCACTCTC
AGTACAATCTGCTCTGATGCCGCATAGTTAAGCCAGCCCCGACACCCGCCAACACCCGCTGACGCGCCCT
GACGGGCTTGTCTGCTCCCGGCATCCGCTTACAGACAAGCTGTGACCGTCTCCGGGAGCTGCATGTGTCA
GAGGTTTTCACCGTCATCACCGAAACGCGCGAGACGAAAGGGCCTCGTGATACGCCTATTTTTATAGGTT
AATGTCATGATAATAATGGTTTCTTAGACGTCAGGTGGCACTTTTCGGGGAAATGTGCGCGGAACCCCTA
TTTGTTTATTTTTCTAAATACATTCAAATATGTATCCGCTCATGAGACAATAACCCTGATAAATGCTTCA
ATAATATTGAAAAAGGAAGAGTATGAGTATTCAACATTTCCGTGTCGCCCTTATTCCCTTTTTTGCGGCA
TTTTGCCTTCCTGTTTTTGCTCACCCAGAAACGCTGGTGAAAGTAAAAGATGCTGAAGATCAGTTGGGTG
CACGAGTGGGTTACATCGAACTGGATCTCAACAGCGGTAAGATCCTTGAGAGTTTTCGCCCCGAAGAACG
TTTTCCAATGATGAGCACTTTTAAAGTTCTGCTATGTGGCGCGGTATTATCCCGTATTGACGCCGGGCAA
GAGCAACTCGGTCGCCGCATACACTATTCTCAGAATGACTTGGTTGAGTACTCACCAGTCACAGAAAAGC
ATCTTACGGATGGCATGACAGTAAGAGAATTATGCAGTGCTGCCATAACCATGAGTGATAACACTGCGGC
CAACTTACTTCTGACAACGATCGGAGGACCGAAGGAGCTAACCGCTTTTTTGCACAACATGGGGGATCAT
GTAACTCGCCTTGATCGTTGGGAACCGGAGCTGAATGAAGCCATACCAAACGACGAGCGTGACACCACGA
TGCCTGTAGCAATGGCAACAACGTTGCGCAAACTATTAACTGGCGAACTACTTACTCTAGCTTCCCGGCA
ACAATTAATAGACTGGATGGAGGCGGATAAAGTTGCAGGACCACTTCTGCGCTCGGCCCTTCCGGCTGGC
TGGTTTATTGCTGATAAATCTGGAGCCGGTGAGCGTGGAAGCCGCGGTATCATTGCAGCACTGGGGCCAG
ATGGTAAGCCCTCCCGTATCGTAGTTATCTACACGACGGGGAGTCAGGCAACTATGGATGAACGAAATAG
ACAGATCGCTGAGATAGGTGCCTCACTGATTAAGCATTGGTAACTGTCAGACCAAGTTTACTCATATATA
CTTTAGATTGATTTAAAACTTCATTTTTAATTTAAAAGGATCTAGGTGAAGATCCTTTTTGATAATCTCA
TGACCAAAATCCCTTAACGTGAGTTTTCGTTCCACTGAGCGTCAGACCCCGTAGAAAAGATCAAAGGATC
TTCTTGAGATCCTTTTTTTCTGCGCGTAATCTGCTGCTTGCAAACAAAAAAACCACCGCTACCAGCGGTG
GTTTGTTTGCCGGATCAAGAGCTACCAACTCTTTTTCCGAAGGTAACTGGCTTCAGCAGAGCGCAGATAC
CAAATACTGTTCTTCTAGTGTAGCCGTAGTTAGGCCACCACTTCAAGAACTCTGTAGCACCGCCTACATA
CCTCGCTCTGCTAATCCTGTTACCAGTGGCTGCTGCCAGTGGCGATAAGTCGTGTCTTACCGGGTTGGAC
TCAAGACGATAGTTACCGGATAAGGCGCAGCGGTCGGGCTGAACGGGGGGTTCGTGCACACAGCCCAGCT
TGGAGCGAACGACCTACACCGAACTGAGATACCTACAGCGTGAGCTATGAGAAAGCGCCACGCTTCCCGA
AGGGAGAAAGGCGGACAGGTATCCGGTAAGCGGCAGGGTCGGAACAGGAGAGCGCACGAGGGAGCTTCCA
GGGGGAAACGCCTGGTATCTTTATAGTCCTGTCGGGTTTCGCCACCTCTGACTTGAGCGTCGATTTTTGT
GATGCTCGTCAGGGGGGCGGAGCCTATGGAAAAACGCCAGCAACGCGGCCTTTTTACGGTTCCTGGCCTT
TTGCTGGCCTTTTGCTCACATGT
Features (pLannotate 1.2.2; 18 found; start..end, strand, type, name):
      1..241     +  promoter       U6 promoter: RNA polymerase III promoter for human U6 snRNA
    270..345     +  misc_RNA       gRNA scaffold: guide RNA scaffold for the Streptococcus pyogenes CRISPR/Cas9 system
    352..395     +  misc_RNA       gRNA scaffold (fragment): guide RNA scaffold for the Streptococcus pyogenes CRISPR/Cas9 system
    442..727     +  enhancer       CMV enhancer: human cytomegalovirus immediate early enhancer; contains an 18-bp deletion relative to the standard CMV enhancer
    729..973     +  promoter       chicken β-actin promoter: contains a 21-bp deletion relative to the standard chicken β-actin promoter
    974..1201    +  intron         hybrid intron: hybrid between chicken β-actin (CBA) and minute virus of mice (MMV) introns (Gray et al., 2011)
   1339..2940    +  CDS            Cas9(N): N-terminal portion of Streptococcus pyogenes Cas9 (Zetsche et al., 2015)
   2941..5439    +  CDS            Cas9(C): C-terminal portion of Streptococcus pyogenes Cas9 (Zetsche et al., 2015)
   5440..5487    +  CDS            nucleoplasmin NLS: bipartite nuclear localization signal from nucleoplasmin
   5521..5632    +  polyA_signal   bGH poly(A) signal: bovine growth hormone polyadenylation signal
   5737..5877    +  repeat_region  AAV2 ITR: inverted terminal repeat of adeno-associated virus serotype 2 inverted
   5882..5933    -  misc_feature   bom (fragment): basis of mobility region from pBR322
   5952..6407    +  rep_origin     f1 ori (sequence partly withheld): f1 bacteriophage origin of replication; arrow indicates direction of (+) strand synthesis
   6408..6457    -  misc_feature   bom (fragment): basis of mobility region from pBR322
   6559..6594    -  CDS            rop (fragment): Rop protein, which maintains plasmids at low copy number; rop
   6689..6793    +  promoter       AmpR promoter: bla
   6794..7654    +  CDS            AmpR: β-lactamase; bla; confers resistance to ampicillin, carbenicillin, and related antibiotics
   7825..8413    +  rep_origin     ori: high-copy-number ColE1/pMB1/pBR322/pUC origin of replication
