[The description below was written by a language model from this plasmid's Addgene catalogue record and pLannotate feature annotations shown in this document.]
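Description:
px330-CD4 is an all-in-one CRISPR/Cas9 mammalian expression plasmid built on the px330 backbone, carrying a single guide RNA directed against the human CD4 gene. It is propagated in E. coli through a high-copy ColE1/pUC-type origin and selected with ampicillin via the β-lactamase gene. An f1 phage origin is also present, along with a single AAV2 inverted terminal repeat and short bom and rop fragments that appear to be backbone remnants rather than functional parts of the design.

The plasmid contains two expression units. A human U6 RNA polymerase III promoter drives the CD4-targeting spacer, which was inserted between BbsI sites that were destroyed during cloning, fused to the Streptococcus pyogenes guide RNA scaffold. Downstream, a hybrid promoter composed of the CMV enhancer, the chicken β-actin promoter and a hybrid intron drives S. pyogenes Cas9. The annotation software splits Cas9 into adjoining N- and C-terminal segments, but these are contiguous and correspond to one full-length coding sequence. It ends in a nucleoplasmin bipartite nuclear localization signal and is followed by a bovine growth hormone polyadenylation signal. No mammalian selection marker or fluorescent reporter is annotated, which suits delivery by transient transfection.

According to the record, the construct is used in a non-homologous end joining assay in human cells. It induces a double-strand break at CD4 and, when paired with a companion plasmid targeting GAPDH (px330-GAPDH), the two breaks can be joined to produce a chromosomal deletion rearrangement that yields CD4-positive cells. This readout was used to study the factors that promote such rearrangements.
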