Addgene plasmid #136938: px330-CD4
Purpose: NHEJ assay. sgRNA/Cas9 plasmid. Target DSB at human CD4; induce CD4+ deletion rearrangement by pairing w/ px330-GAPDH
Depositing lab: Jeremy Stark. Depositing organization: Beckman Research Institute of the City of Hope. Publication: The canonical non-homologous end joining factor XLF promotes chromosomal deletion rearrangements in human cells. Bhargava R, Lopezcolorado FW, Tsai LJ, Stark JM. J Biol Chem. 2019 Nov 21. pii: RA119.010421. doi: 10.1074/jbc.RA119.010421. PubMed 31753920.
Backbone
  Vector backbone: px330
  Vector type: Mammalian Expression, CRISPR
Growth in bacteria
  Bacterial resistance: Ampicillin, 100 μg/mL
  Growth temperature: 37°C
  Growth strain: DH5alpha
  Copy number: Unknown
Gene/Insert
  Gene/Insert name: sgRNA targeting CD4
  gRNA/shRNA sequence: GGCGTATCTGTGTGAGGACT
  Species: H. sapiens (human)
  Entrez Gene: CD4 (a.k.a. CD4mut, IMD79, Leu-3, OKT4D, T4)
  Cloning method: Restriction Enzyme; 5′ cloning site Bbs1 (destroyed during cloning); 3′ cloning site Bbs1 (destroyed during cloning)
  Sequencing primers: 5′ GACTATCATATGCTTACCGT
Terms and licenses: Academic/Nonprofit Terms; Industry Terms: Not Available to Industry
How to cite: px330-CD4 was a gift from Jeremy Stark (Addgene plasmid # 136938 ; http://n2t.net/addgene:136938 ; RRID:Addgene_136938)
